Addgene plasmid #215469: pINDUCER20-ABL2(WT)
Purpose: Dox-inducible lentiviral transfer vector with Arg wild-type (WT)
Depositing lab: Johanna Ivaska. Depositing organization: Turku Bioscience Centre. Publication: Dynamic regulation of integrin beta1 phosphorylation supports invasion of breast cancer cells. Conway JRW, Joshi O, Kaivola J, Follain G, Gounis M, Kuhl D, Ivaska J. Nat Cell Biol. 2025 May 26. doi: 10.1038/s41556-025-01663-4. PubMed 40419795.
Backbone
  Vector backbone: pINDUCER20
  Backbone manufacturer: Addgene plasmid #44012
  Total vector size (bp): 13584
  Vector type: Lentiviral
  Selectable markers: Neomycin (select with G418)
Growth in bacteria
  Bacterial resistance: Ampicillin, 100 μg/mL
  Growth temperature: 37°C
  Growth strain: NEB Stable
  Copy number: High Copy
Gene/Insert
  Gene/Insert name: ABL2 (alt name: ARG)
  Species: H. sapiens (human)
  Insert size (bp): 3438
  GenBank ID: M35296.1
  Entrez Gene: ABL2 (a.k.a. ABLL, ARG)
  Promoter: mCMV, Doxycycline-inducible
  Cloning method: Gateway Cloning
  Sequencing primers: 5′ mCMV_F; 3′ WPRE_R
Terms and licenses: Academic/Nonprofit Terms; Industry Terms
How to cite: pINDUCER20-ABL2(WT) was a gift from Johanna Ivaska (Addgene plasmid # 215469 ; http://n2t.net/addgene:215469 ; RRID:Addgene_215469)
