[The description below was written by a language model from this plasmid's Addgene catalogue record and pLannotate feature annotations shown in this document.]
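Description:
pINDUCER20-ABL2(WT) is a doxycycline-inducible, single-vector lentiviral transfer plasmid of about 13.6 kb that carries wild-type human ABL2 (also called ARG), a non-receptor tyrosine kinase involved in actin and cytoskeletal remodelling, cell motility and adhesion. It was built by Gateway recombination into the pINDUCER20 backbone, so the roughly 3.4 kb insert is flanked by attB1 and attB2 sites. In bacteria the plasmid replicates from a high-copy ColE1/pUC-type origin and is selected with ampicillin through the β-lactamase gene. No epitope tag or fluorescent reporter is annotated or recorded for the ABL2 insert.

The viral portion has a truncated HIV-1 5' LTR, the Ψ packaging signal with a gag fragment, the Rev response element, cPPT/CTS, a WPRE and a self-inactivating ΔU3 3' LTR. These elements allow the RNA genome to be packaged, exported, reverse transcribed and integrated when the missing viral functions are provided separately. Two expression units sit between the LTRs. In the first, a tetracycline response element with seven tetO copies, joined to a minimal CMV promoter, drives ABL2. In the second, the constitutive human UbC promoter expresses the reverse transactivator rtTA3, followed by an EMCV IRES and the neomycin phosphotransferase gene. Transduced cells can therefore be selected with G418 and already make the transactivator. When doxycycline is added, rtTA3 binds the response element and turns on ABL2 transcription.

The construct is intended for making stable mammalian cell populations with controllable, inducible expression of wild-type Arg kinase. The associated publication concerns integrin β1 phosphorylation and breast cancer cell invasion.
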