Features (pLannotate 1.2.2; 34 found; start..end, strand, type, name):
    377..634     +  LTR            5' LTR (truncated): truncated 5' long terminal repeat (LTR) from HIV-1
    681..806     +  misc_feature   HIV-1 Ψ: packaging signal of human immunodeficiency virus type 1
    790..1128    +  CDS            HIV-1 gag (fragment): gag protein from human immunodeficiency virus 1; gag
   1303..1536    +  misc_feature   RRE: The Rev response element (RRE) of HIV-1 allows for Rev-dependent mRNA export from the nucleus to the cytoplasm.
   1913..2013    +  CDS            Rev (fragment): human immunodeficiency virus 1 (HIV-1) Rev protein; rev; enhances nuclear export of unspliced and incompletely spliced viral mRNAs
   2058..2175    +  misc_feature   cPPT/CTS: central polypurine tract and central termination sequence of HIV-1
   2230..2500    +  protein_bind   tetracycline response element: contains seven copies of the tetracycline operator tetO tetracycline repressor TetR
   2511..2528    +  misc_feature   MCS (fragment): pUC18/19 multiple cloning site
   2533..2571    +  promoter       minimal CMV promoter: human cytomegalovirus (CMV) immediate early promoter
   2702..2719    +  protein_bind   attB1 (fragment): mutant version of attB; core recombination site for the Gateway® BP reaction BP Clonase™
   2839..6165    +  CDS            ABL2 (fragment): ABL2_HUMAN - Also known as ABLL, ARG. Experimental evidence at protein level: Swiss-Prot protein existence level 1. Non-receptor tyrosine-protein kinase that plays an ABL1- overlapping role in key processes linked to cell growth and survival such as cytoskeleton remodeling in response to extracellular stimuli, cell motility and adhesion and receptor endocytosis. Coordinates actin remodeling through tyrosine phosphorylation of proteins controlling cytoskeleton dynamics like MYH10 (involved in movement); CTTN (involved in signaling); or TUBA1 and TUBB (microtubule subunits). Binds directly F-act
   6171..6195    -  protein_bind   attB2: mutant version of attB; recombination site for the Gateway® BP reaction BP Clonase™
   6307..6342    +  promoter       PGK promoter (fragment): mouse phosphoglycerate kinase 1 promoter
   6360..7571    +  promoter       UbC promoter: human ubiquitin C promoter
   7630..8327    +  CDS            rtTA3 (fragment): reverse tetracycline transactivator 3 activates expression from Tet-responsive promoters in the presence of doxycycline
   8257..8367    +  CDS            VP48: 3 tandem repeats of the minimal activation domain of herpes simplex virus VP16 (Cheng et al., 2013)
   8525..8987    +  misc_feature   IRES: internal ribosome entry site (IRES) of the encephalomyocarditis virus (EMCV)
   9003..9797    +  CDS            NeoR/KanR: aminoglycoside phosphotransferase from Tn5; aph(3')-II (or nptII); confers resistance to neomycin, kanamycin, and G418 (Geneticin®)
   9825..9908    +  CDS            large T antigen (fragment): large T antigen from SV40 (simian virus 40)
   9942..9962    +  misc_feature   MCS (fragment): pBluescript multiple cloning site
   9974..10562   +  misc_feature   WPRE: woodchuck hepatitis virus posttranscriptional regulatory element
  10570..10635   +  CDS            nef (fragment): NEF_HV1Z2 - Experimental evidence at protein level: Swiss-Prot protein existence level 1. Extracellular Nef protein targets CD4(+) T-lymphocytes for apoptosis by interacting with CXCR4 surface receptors. From Human immunodeficiency virus type 1 group M subtype D (isolate Z2/CDC-Z34) (HIV-1).
  10637..10870   +  LTR            3' LTR (ΔU3): self-inactivating 3' long terminal repeat (LTR) from HIV-1
  11075..11179   +  promoter       AmpR promoter: bla
  11180..12040   +  CDS            AmpR: β-lactamase; bla; confers resistance to ampicillin, carbenicillin, and related antibiotics
  12211..12799   +  rep_origin     ori: high-copy-number ColE1/pMB1/pBR322/pUC origin of replication
  12982..13036   +  CDS            lacI (fragment): lac repressor; lacI; The lac repressor binds to the lac operator to inhibit transcription in E. coli. This inhibition can be relieved by adding lactose or isopropyl-β-D-thiogalactopyranoside (IPTG).
  13042..13135   +  rep_origin     SV40 ori (fragment): SV40 origin of replication
  13160..13197   +  CDS            lacI (fragment): lac repressor; lacI; The lac repressor binds to the lac operator to inhibit transcription in E. coli. This inhibition can be relieved by adding lactose or isopropyl-β-D-thiogalactopyranoside (IPTG).
  13210..13231   +  protein_bind   CAP binding site: CAP binding activates transcription in the presence of cAMP. E. coli catabolite activator protein
  13246..13276   +  promoter       lac promoter: promoter for the E. coli lac operon
  13280..13302   +  protein_bind   lac operator (fragment): The lac repressor binds to the lac operator to inhibit transcription in E. coli. This inhibition can be relieved by adding lactose or isopropyl-β-D-thiogalactopyranoside (IPTG). lac repressor encoded by lacI
  13334..13417   +  polyA_signal   SV40 poly(A) signal (fragment): SV40 polyadenylation signal
  13584..329     +  CDS            nef (fragment) (across the origin): NEF_HV1BR - Experimental evidence at protein level: Swiss-Prot protein existence level 1. Extracellular Nef protein targets CD4(+) T-lymphocytes for apoptosis by interacting with CXCR4 surface receptors (PubMed:14990729). From Human immunodeficiency virus type 1 group M subtype B (isolate BRU/LAI) (HIV-1).
>Addgene plasmid #215469 | pINDUCER20-ABL2(WT) | addgene full sequence | sequence record 485193 | Addgene NGS Result
TGGAAGGGCTAATTCACTCCCAAAGAAGACAAGATATCCTTGATCTGTGGATCTACCACACACAAGGCTA
CTTCCCTGATTAGCAGAACTACACACCAGGGCCAGGGGTCAGATATCCACTGACCTTTGGATGGTGCTAC
AAGCTAGTACCAGTTGAGCCAGATAAGGTAGAAGAGGCCAATAAAGGAGAGAACACCAGCTTGTTACACC
CTGTGAGCCTGCATGGGATGGATGACCCGGAGAGAGAAGTGTTAGAGTGGAGGTTTGACAGCCGCCTAGC
ATTTCATCACGTGGCCCGAGAGCTGCATCCGGAGTACTTCAAGAACTGCTGATATCGAGCTTGCTACAAG
GGACTTTCCGCTGGGGACTTTCCAGGGAGGCGTGGCCTGGGCGGGACTGGGGAGTGGCGAGCCCTCAGAT
CCTGCATATAAGCAGCTGCTTTTTGCCTGTACTGGGTCTCTCTGGTTAGACCAGATCTGAGCCTGGGAGC
TCTCTGGCTAACTAGGGAACCCACTGCTTAAGCCTCAATAAAGCTTGCCTTGAGTGCTTCAAGTAGTGTG
TGCCCGTCTGTTGTGTGACTCTGGTAACTAGAGATCCCTCAGACCCTTTTAGTCAGTGTGGAAAATCTCT
AGCAGTGGCGCCCGAACAGGGACTTGAAAGCGAAAGGGAAACCAGAGGAGCTCTCTCGACGCAGGACTCG
GCTTGCTGAAGCGCGCACGGCAAGAGGCGAGGGGCGGCGACTGGTGAGTACGCCAAAAATTTTGACTAGC
GGAGGCTAGAAGGAGAGAGATGGGTGCGAGAGCGTCAGTATTAAGCGGGGGAGAATTAGATCGCGATGGG
AAAAAATTCGGTTAAGGCCAGGGGGAAAGAAAAAATATAAATTAAAACATATAGTATGGGCAAGCAGGGA
GCTAGAACGATTCGCAGTTAATCCTGGCCTGTTAGAAACATCAGAAGGCTGTAGACAAATACTGGGACAG
CTACAACCATCCCTTCAGACAGGATCAGAAGAACTTAGATCATTATATAATACAGTAGCAACCCTCTATT
GTGTGCATCAAAGGATAGAGATAAAAGACACCAAGGAAGCTTTAGACAAGATAGAGGAAGAGCAAAACAA
AAGTAAGACCACCGCACAGCAAGCGGCCGGCCGCTGATCTTCAGACCTGGAGGAGGAGATATGAGGGACA
ATTGGAGAAGTGAATTATATAAATATAAAGTAGTAAAAATTGAACCATTAGGAGTAGCACCCACCAAGGC
AAAGAGAAGAGTGGTGCAGAGAGAAAAAAGAGCAGTGGGAATAGGAGCTTTGTTCCTTGGGTTCTTGGGA
GCAGCAGGAAGCACTATGGGCGCAGCGTCAATGACGCTGACGGTACAGGCCAGACAATTATTGTCTGGTA
TAGTGCAGCAGCAGAACAATTTGCTGAGGGCTATTGAGGCGCAACAGCATCTGTTGCAACTCACAGTCTG
GGGCATCAAGCAGCTCCAGGCAAGAATCCTGGCTGTGGAAAGATACCTAAAGGATCAACAGCTCCTGGGG
ATTTGGGGTTGCTCTGGAAAACTCATTTGCACCACTGCTGTGCCTTGGAATGCTAGTTGGAGTAATAAAT
CTCTGGAACAGATTTGGAATCACACGACCTGGATGGAGTGGGACAGAGAAATTAACAATTACACAAGCTT
AATACACTCCTTAATTGAAGAATCGCAAAACCAGCAAGAAAAGAATGAACAAGAATTATTGGAATTAGAT
AAATGGGCAAGTTTGTGGAATTGGTTTAACATAACAAATTGGCTGTGGTATATAAAATTATTCATAATGA
TAGTAGGAGGCTTGGTAGGTTTAAGAATAGTTTTTGCTGTACTTTCTATAGTGAATAGAGTTAGGCAGGG
ATATTCACCATTATCGTTTCAGACCCACCTCCCAACCCCGAGGGGACCCGACAGGCCCGAAGGAATAGAA
GAAGAAGGTGGAGAGAGAGACAGAGACAGATCCATTCGATTAGTGAACGGATCTCGACGGTATCGCCGAA
TTCACAAATGGCAGTATTCATCCACAATTTTAAAAGAAAAGGGGGGATTGGGGGGTACAGTGCAGGGGAA
AGAATAGTAGACATAATAGCAACAGACATACAAACTAAAGAATTACAAAAACAAATTACAAAAATTCAAA
ATTTTCGGGTTTATTACAGGGACAGCAGAGATCCAGTTTGGACTAGGATCCTTTACCACTCCCTATCAGT
GATAGAGAAAAGTGAAAGTCGAGTTTACCACTCCCTATCAGTGATAGAGAAAAGTGAAAGTCGAGTTTAC
CACTCCCTATCAGTGATAGAGAAAAGTGAAAGTCGAGTTTACCACTCCCTATCAGTGATAGAGAAAAGTG
AAAGTCGAGTTTACCACTCCCTATCAGTGATAGAGAAAAGTGAAAGTCGAGTTTACCACTCCCTATCAGT
GATAGAGAAAAGTGAAAGTCGAGTTTACCACTCCCTATCAGTGATAGAGAAAAGTGAAAGTCGAGCTCGG
TACCCGGGTCGAGGTAGGCGTGTACGGTGGGAGGCCTATATAAGCAGAGCTCGTTTAGTGAACCGTCAGA
TCGCCTGGAGACGCCATCCACGCTGTTTTGACCTCCATAGAAGACACCGGGACCGATCCAGCCTCCGCGG
CCCCGAACTAGTCCAGTGTGGTGGAATTCTGCAGATATCAACAAGTTTGTACAAAAAAGTTGGCACCATG
GTCCTTGGGACAGTTCTCCTTCCACCTAATAGTTATGGCAGAGATCAGGACACTTCACTTTGCTGCCTGT
GCACTGAGGCCTCAGAATCTGCTCTACCCGACTTAACAGAAGCTTTGCATCGTCCCTATGGTTGTGATGT
TGAACCCCAGGCACTAAATGAGGCTATCAGGTGGAGCTCCAAGGAGAACTTGCTCGGAGCCACTGAGAGT
GACCCTAATCTCTTCGTTGCACTTTATGATTTTGTAGCAAGTGGTGATAACACACTCAGCATCACTAAAG
GTGAAAAGCTACGAGTCCTTGGTTACAACCAGAATGGTGAGTGGAGTGAAGTTCGCTCTAAGAATGGGCA
GGGCTGGGTGCCAAGCAACTACATCACCCCAGTGAACAGCCTGGAAAAACACTCCTGGTACCATGGACCT
GTGTCACGCAGTGCAGCTGAGTATCTGCTCAGCAGTCTAATCAATGGCAGCTTCCTGGTGCGAGAAAGTG
AGAGTAGCCCTGGGCAGCTGTCCATCTCGCTCAGGTACGAGGGACGTGTGTATCACTACAGGATCAATAC
CACTGCAGATGGCAAGGTGTATGTGACTGCTGAGAGCCGCTTCAGCACCTTGGCAGAGCTTGTACACCAT
CACTCCACAGTGGCTGATGGGCTGGTGACAACATTACACTACCCAGCACCCAAGTGTAATAAGCCTACAG
TCTATGGTGTGTCCCCCATCCACGACAAATGGGAAATGGAGCGAACAGATATTACCATGAAGCACAAACT
TGGGGGCGGTCAGTATGGAGAGGTTTACGTTGGCGTCTGGAAGAAATACAGCCTTACAGTTGCTGTGAAA
ACATTGAAGGAAGATACCATGGAGGTAGAAGAATTCCTGAAAGAAGCTGCAGTAATGAAGGAAATCAAGC
ATCCTAATCTGGTACAACTTTTAGGTGTGTGTACTTTGGAGCCACCATTTTACATTGTGACTGAATACAT
GCCATACGGGAATTTGCTGGATTACCTCCGAGAATGCAACCGAGAAGAGGTGACTGCAGTTGTGCTGCTC
TACATGGCCACTCAGATTTCTTCTGCAATGGAGTACTTAGAGAAGAAGAATTTCATCCATAGAGATCTTG
CAGCTCGTAACTGCCTAGTGGGAGAAAACCATGTGGTAAAAGTGGCTGACTTTGGCTTAAGTAGATTGAT
GACTGGAGACACTTATACTGCTCATGCTGGAGCCAAATTTCCTATTAAGTGGACAGCACCAGAGAGTCTT
GCCTACAATACCTTCTCAATTAAATCTGACGTCTGGGCTTTTGGGGTATTGTTGTGGGAAATTGCTACCT
ATGGAATGTCACCATATCCAGGTATTGACCTGTCTCAGGTCTATGACCTACTAGAAAAAGGATATCGAAT
GGAACAGCCTGAGGGATGCCCCCCTAAGGTTTATGAACTTATGAGAGCATGCTGGAAGTGGAGCCCTGCC
GATAGGCCCTCTTTTGCTGAAACACACCAAGCTTTTGAAACCATGTTCCATGACTCCAGCATTTCTGAAG
AGGTAGCTGAGGAGCTTGGGAGAGCCGCCTCCTCGTCATCTGTTGTTCCATACCTGCCCCGGCTACCTAT
ACTTCCTTCCAAGACTCGGACACTGAAGAAACAGGTGGAGAACAAGGAGAACATTGAAGGGGCACAAGAT
GCCACAGAAAATTCTGCTTCCAGTTTAGCACCAGGGTTCATCAGAGGTGCACAGGCCTCTAGTGGATCCC
CAGCACTGCCTCGAAAGCAAAGAGACAAGTCACCCAGCAGCCTCTTGGAAGATGCCAAAGAGACATGCTT
CACCAGGGATAGGAAGGGGGGCTTCTTCAGCTCCTTCATGAAGAAGAGAAATGCTCCCACACCCCCCAAA
CGCAGCAGCTCCTTCCGAGAAATGGAGAATCAGCCCCATAAGAAATACGAACTCACGGGTAACTTCTCAT
CTGTTGCTTCTCTACAGCATGCTGATGGGTTCTCTTTCACTCCTGCCCAGCAAGAGGCGAATCTGGTGCC
ACCCAAGTGCTATGGGGGGAGCTTTGCACAGAGGAACCTCTGTAATGACGACGGTGGTGGGGGTGGGGGC
AGTGGCACTGCTGGGGGTGGGTGGTCTGGCATCACAGGCTTCTTTACACCACGCTTAATCAAAAAGACAC
TGGGCTTACGAGCAGGTAAACCCACAGCCAGTGATGACACTTCCAAGCCTTTTCCAAGGTCAAACTCTAC
ATCTTCCATGTCCTCAGGGCTTCCAGAGCAGGATAGGATGGCAATGACCCTTCCCAGGAACTGCCAGAGG
TCCAAACTCCAGCTGGAAAGGACAGTGTCCACCTCTTCTCAGCCAGAAGAGAATGTGGACAGGGCCAATG
ACATGCTTCCAAAAAAATCAGAGGAAAGTGCTGCTCCAAGCAGGGAGAGACCAAAAGCCAAGTTATTGCC
CAGAGGAGCCACAGCTCTTCCTCTCAGAACACCCTCTGGGGATCTAGCCATTACAGAGAAGGACCCTCCA
GGGGTGGGAGTGGCTGGAGTGGCAGCTGCCCCCAAGGGTAAAGAGAAGAATGGTGGGGCACGACTTGGGA
TGGCTGGAGTTCCAGAGGATGGAGAGCAGCCGGGCTGGCCTTCTCCAGCCAAGGCTGCCCCCGTCCTCCC
AACCACTCACAACCACAAAGTGCCAGTCCTTATCTCACCCACTCTGAAACACACTCCAGCTGACGTGCAG
CTCATTGGCACAGACTCTCAGGGGAATAAATTCAAGCTCTTATCTGAGCATCAGGTCACATCCTCTGGAG
ACAAGGACCGACCCCGACGGGTAAAACCAAAGTGTGCCCCACCCCCACCACCAGTGATGAGACTACTGCA
GCATCCGTCCATCTGCTCAGACCCTACAGAAGAGCCAACTGCCCTAACTGCAGGACAGTCCACATCAGAA
ACACAGGAAGGAGGAAAGAAGGCAGCTCTGGGCGCAGTGCCCATCAGTGGGAAAGCTGGGAGGCCAGTGA
TGCCTCCACCTCAAGTGCCTCTGCCCACATCTTCCATCTCGCCAGCCAAAATGGCCAATGGCACAGCAGG
TACTAAAGTGGCTCTGAGAAAAACCAAACAGGCCGCTGAGAAAATCTCAGCAGACAAAATCAGCAAAGAG
GCCCTGCTGGAATGTGCTGACCTACTGTCCAGTGCACTCACGGAACCTGTGCCCAACAGCCAGCTGGTAG
ACACTGGACACCAGCTGCTTGACTACTGCTCAGGCTATGTGGACTGCATCCCTCAAACTCGCAACAAATT
TGCCTTCCGAGAGGCTGTGAGCAAACTGGAACTCAGCCTGCAGGAGCTACAGGTTTCTTCAGCAGCTGCT
GGTGTGCCCGGGACAAACCCTGTCCTTAATAACTTATTGTCATGTGTACAGGAAATCAGTGATGTGGTGC
AGAGGTAGACACCCAGCTTTCTTGTACAAAGTGGTTGATATCCAGCACAGTGGCGGCCGCTCGAGTCTAG
AGGGCCCGCGGTTCGAATACCCATACGACGTCCCAGACTACGCTTAGTAATGATTAATTAAACTAGAAAT
TCTACCGGGTAGGGGAGGCGCTTTTCCCAAGGCAGTCTGGAGTAACCCACCCAAGATCTGGCCTCCGCGC
CGGGTTTTGGCGCCTCCCGCGGGCGCCCCCCTCCTCACGGCGAGCGCTGCCACGTCAGACGAAGGGCGCA
GCGAGCGTCCTGATCCTTCCGCCCGGACGCTCAGGACAGCGGCCCGCTGCTCATAAGACTCGGCCTTAGA
ACCCCAGTATCAGCAGAAGGACATTTTAGGACGGGACTTGGGTGACTCTAGGGCACTGGTTTTCTTTCCA
GAGAGCGGAACAGGCGAGGAAAAGTAGTCCCTTCTCGGCGATTCTGCGGAGGGATCTCCGTGGGGCGGTG
AACGCCGATGATTATATAAGGACGCGCCGGGTGTGGCACAGCTAGTTCCGTCGCAGCCGGGATTTGGGTC
GCGGTTCTTGTTTGTGGATCGCTGTGATCGTCACTTGGTGAGTAGCGGGCTGCTGGGCTGGCCGGGGCTT
TCGTGGCCGCCGGGCCGCTCGGTGGGACGGAAGCGTGTGGAGAGACCGCCAAGGGCTGTAGTCTGGGTCC
GCGAGCAAGGTTGCCCTGAACTGGGGGTTGGGGGGAGCGCAGCAAAATGGCGGCTGTTCCCGAGTCTTGA
ATGGAAGACGCTTGTGAGGCGGGCTGTGAGGTCGTTGAAACAAGGTGGGGGGCATGGTGGGCGGCAAGAA
CCCAAGGTCTTGAGGCCTTCGCTAATGCGGGAAAGCTCTTATTCGGGTGAGATGGGCTGGGGCACCATCT
GGGGACCCTGACGTGAAGTTTGTCACTGACTGGAGAACTCGGTTTGTCGTCTGTTGCGGGGGCGGCAGTT
ATGGCGGTGCCGTTGGGCAGTGCACCCGTACCTTTGGGAGCGCGCGCCCTCGTCGTGTCGTGACGTCACC
CGTTCTGTTGGCTTATAATGCAGGGTGGGGCCACCTGCCGGTAGGTGTGCGGTAGGCTTTTCTCCGTCGC
AGGACGCAGGGTTCGGGCCTAGGGTAGGCTCTCCTGAATCGACAGGCGCCGGACCTCTGGTGAGGGGAGG
GATAAGTGAGGCGTCAGTTTCTTTGGTCGGTTTTATGTACCTATCTTCTTAAGTAGCTGAAGCTCCGGTT
TTGAACTATGCGCTCGGGGTTGGCGAGTGTGTTTTGTGAAGTTTTTTAGGCACCTTTTGAAATGTAATCA
TTTGGGTCAATATGTAATTTTCAGTGTTAGACTAGTAAATTGTCCGCTAAATTCTGGCCGTTTTTGGCTT
TTTTGTTAGACGAAGCTTGGTACCGAGCTCGGATCTCCACCCCGTACCGGTCCTGCAGTCGAATTCACCA
TGTCTAGACTGGACAAGAGCAAAGTCATAAACGGAGCTCTGGAATTACTCAATGGTGTCGGTATCGAAGG
CCTGACGACAAGGAAACTCGCTCAAAAGCTGGGAGTTGAGCAGCCTACCCTGTACTGGCACGTGAAGAAC
AAGCGGGCCCTGCTCGATGCCCTGCCAATCGAGATGCTGGACAGGCATCATACCCACTTCTGCCCCCTGG
AAGGCGAGTCATGGCAAGACTTTCTGCGGAACAACGCCAAGTCATACCGCTGTGCTCTCCTCTCACATCG
CGACGGGGCTAAAGTGCATCTCGGCACCCGCCCAACAGAGAAACAGTACGAAACCCTGGAAAATCAGCTC
GCGTTCCTGTGTCAGCAAGGCTTCTCCCTGGAGAACGCACTGTACGCTCTGTCCGCCGTGGGCCACTTTA
CACTGGGCTGCGTATTGGAGGAACAGGAGCATCAAGTAGCAAAAGAGGAAAGAGAGACACCTACCACCGA
TTCTATGCCCCCACTTCTGAGACAAGCAATTGAGCTGTTCGACCGGCAGGGAGCCGAACCTGCCTTCCTT
TTCGGCCTGGAACTAATCATATGTGGCCTGGAGAAACAGCTAAAGTGCGAAAGCGGCGGGCCGACCGACG
CCCTTGACGATTTTGACTTAGACATGCTCCCAGCCGATGCCCTTGACGACTTTGACCTTGATATGCTGCC
TGCTGACGCTCTTGACGATTTTGACCTTGACATGCTCCCCGGGTAACTAAGTAAGGATCCGCGGCCGCAC
TAGAGGAATTCCGCCCCTCTCCCCCCCCCCCCCCTAACGTTACTGGCCGAAGCCGCTTGGAATAAGGCCG
GTGTGCGTTTGTCTATATGTTATTTTCCACCATATTGCCGTCTTTTGGCAATGTGAGGGCCCGGAAACCT
GGCCCTGTCTTCTTGACGAGCATTCCTAGGGGTCTTTCCCCTCTCGCCAAAGGAATGCAAGGTCTGTTGA
ATGTCGTGAAGGAAGCAGTTCCTCTGGAAGCTTCTTGAAGACAAACAACGTCTGTAGCGACCCTTTGCAG
GCAGCGGAACCCCCCACCTGGCGACAGGTGCCTCTGCGGCCAAAAGCCACGTGTATAAGATACACCTGCA
AAGGCGGCACAACCCCAGTGCCACGTTGTGAGTTGGATAGTTGTGGAAAGAGTCAAATGGCTCTCCTCAA
GCGTATTCAACAAGGGGCTGAAGGATGCCCAGAAGGTACCCCATTGTATGGGATCTGATCTGGGGCCTCG
GTGCACATGCTTTACATGTGTTTAGTCGAGGTTAAAAAAACGTCTAGGCCCCCCGAACCACGGGGACGTG
GTTTTCCTTTGAAAAACACGATGATAAGCTTACCGGTCCACCATGATTGAACAAGATGGATTGCACGCAG
GTTCTCCGGCCGCTTGGGTGGAGAGGCTATTCGGCTATGACTGGGCACAACAGACAATCGGCTGCTCTGA
TGCCGCCGTGTTCCGGCTGTCAGCGCAGGGGCGCCCGGTTCTTTTTGTCAAGACCGACCTGTCCGGTGCC
CTGAATGAACTGCAAGACGAGGCAGCGCGGCTATCGTGGCTGGCCACGACGGGCGTTCCTTGCGCAGCTG
TGCTCGACGTTGTCACTGAAGCGGGAAGGGACTGGCTGCTATTGGGCGAAGTGCCGGGGCAGGATCTCCT
GTCATCTCACCTTGCTCCTGCCGAGAAAGTATCCATCATGGCTGATGCAATGCGGCGGCTGCATACGCTT
GATCCGGCTACCTGCCCATTCGACCACCAAGCGAAACATCGCATCGAGCGAGCACGTACTCGGATGGAAG
CCGGTCTTGTCGATCAGGATGATCTGGACGAAGAGCATCAGGGGCTCGCGCCAGCCGAACTGTTCGCCAG
GCTCAAGGCGAGCATGCCCGACGGCGAGGATCTCGTCGTGACCCATGGCGATGCCTGCTTGCCGAATATC
ATGGTGGAAAATGGCCGCTTTTCTGGATTCATCGACTGTGGCCGGCTGGGTGTGGCGGACCGCTATCAGG
ACATAGCGTTGGCTACCCGTGATATTGCTGAAGAGCTTGGCGGCGAATGGGCTGACCGCTTCCTCGTGCT
TTACGGTATCGCCGCTCCCGATTCGCAGCGCATCGCCTTCTATCGCCTTCTTGACGAGTTCTTCTGATGT
ACAAGTAAAGCGGCCGCGACTCTAGATCATAATCAGCCATACCACATTTGTAGAGGTTTTACTTGCTTTA
AAAAACCTCCCACACCTCCCCCTGAACCTGAAACATAAAATGAATGCAATTGTTGTTGTTTAGTCCCTCC
CAATTCGATATCAAGCTTATCGCGATAGATCCTAATCAACCTCTGGATTACAAAATTTGTGAAAGATTGA
CTGGTATTCTTAACTATGTTGCTCCTTTTACGCTATGTGGATACGCTGCTTTAATGCCTTTGTATCATGC
TATTGCTTCCCGTATGGCTTTCATTTTCTCCTCCTTGTATAAATCCTGGTTGCTGTCTCTTTATGAGGAG
TTGTGGCCCGTTGTCAGGCAACGTGGCGTGGTGTGCACTGTGTTTGCTGACGCAACCCCCACTGGTTGGG
GCATTGCCACCACCTGTCAGCTCCTTTCCGGGACTTTCGCTTTCCCCCTCCCTATTGCCACGGCGGAACT
CATCGCCGCCTGCCTTGCCCGCTGCTGGACAGGGGCTCGGCTGTTGGGCACTGACAATTCCGTGGTGTTG
TCGGGGAAATCATCGTCCTTTCCTTGGCTGCTCGCCTGTGTTGCCACCTGGATTCTGCGCGGGACGTCCT
TCTGCTACGTCCCTTCGGCCCTCAATCCAGCGGACCTTCCTTCCCGCGGCCTGCTGCCGGCTCTGCGGCC
TCTTCCGCGTCTTCGCCTTCGCCCTCAGACGAGTCGGATCTCCCTTTGGGCCGCCTCCCCGCCTGAGATC
CTTTAAGACCAATGACTTACAAGGCAGCTGTAGATCTTAGCCACTTTTTAAAAGAAAAGGGGGGACTGGA
AGGGCTAATTCACTCCCAACGAAGACAAGATCTGCTTTTTGCTTGTACTGGGTCTCTCTGGTTAGACCAG
ATCTGAGCCTGGGAGCTCTCTGGCTAACTAGGGAACCCACTGCTTAAGCCTCAATAAAGCTTGCCTTGAG
TGCTTCAAGTAGTGTGTGCCCGTCTGTTGTGTGACTCTGGTAACTAGAGATCCCTCAGACCCTTTTAGTC
AGTGTGGAAAATCTCTAGCAGTAGTAGTTCATGTCATCTTATTATTCAGTATTTATAACTTGCAAAGAAA
TGAATATCAGAGAGTGAGAGGCCCGGGTTAATTAAGGAAAGGGCTAGATCATTCTTGAAGACGAAAGGGC
CTCGTGATACGCCTATTTTTATAGGTTAATGTCATGATAATAATGGTTTCTTAGACGTCAGGTGGCACTT
TTCGGGGAAATGTGCGCGGAACCCCTATTTGTTTATTTTTCTAAATACATTCAAATATGTATCCGCTCAT
GAGACAATAACCCTGATAAATGCTTCAATAATATTGAAAAAGGAAGAGTATGAGTATTCAACATTTCCGT
GTCGCCCTTATTCCCTTTTTTGCGGCATTTTGCCTTCCTGTTTTTGCTCACCCAGAAACGCTGGTGAAAG
TAAAAGATGCTGAAGATCAGTTGGGTGCACGAGTGGGTTACATCGAACTGGATCTCAACAGCGGTAAGAT
CCTTGAGAGTTTTCGCCCCGAAGAACGTTTTCCAATGATGAGCACTTTTAAAGTTCTGCTATGTGGCGCG
GTATTATCCCGTGTTGACGCCGGGCAAGAGCAACTCGGTCGCCGCATACACTATTCTCAGAATGACTTGG
TTGAGTACTCACCAGTCACAGAAAAGCATCTTACGGATGGCATGACAGTAAGAGAATTATGCAGTGCTGC
CATAACCATGAGTGATAACACTGCGGCCAACTTACTTCTGACAACGATCGGAGGACCGAAGGAGCTAACC
GCTTTTTTGCACAACATGGGGGATCATGTAACTCGCCTTGATCGTTGGGAACCGGAGCTGAATGAAGCCA
TACCAAACGACGAGCGTGACACCACGATGCCTGTAGCAATGGCAACAACGTTGCGCAAACTATTAACTGG
CGAACTACTTACTCTAGCTTCCCGGCAACAATTAATAGACTGGATGGAGGCGGATAAAGTTGCAGGACCA
CTTCTGCGCTCGGCCCTTCCGGCTGGCTGGTTTATTGCTGATAAATCTGGAGCCGGTGAGCGTGGGTCTC
GCGGTATCATTGCAGCACTGGGGCCAGATGGTAAGCCCTCCCGTATCGTAGTTATCTACACGACGGGGAG
TCAGGCAACTATGGATGAACGAAATAGACAGATCGCTGAGATAGGTGCCTCACTGATTAAGCATTGGTAA
CTGTCAGACCAAGTTTACTCATATATACTTTAGATTGATTTAAAACTTCATTTTTAATTTAAAAGGATCT
AGGTGAAGATCCTTTTTGATAATCTCATGACCAAAATCCCTTAACGTGAGTTTTCGTTCCACTGAGCGTC
AGACCCCGTAGAAAAGATCAAAGGATCTTCTTGAGATCCTTTTTTTCTGCGCGTAATCTGCTGCTTGCAA
ACAAAAAAACCACCGCTACCAGCGGTGGTTTGTTTGCCGGATCAAGAGCTACCAACTCTTTTTCCGAAGG
TAACTGGCTTCAGCAGAGCGCAGATACCAAATACTGTTCTTCTAGTGTAGCCGTAGTTAGGCCACCACTT
CAAGAACTCTGTAGCACCGCCTACATACCTCGCTCTGCTAATCCTGTTACCAGTGGCTGCTGCCAGTGGC
GATAAGTCGTGTCTTACCGGGTTGGACTCAAGACGATAGTTACCGGATAAGGCGCAGCGGTCGGGCTGAA
CGGGGGGTTCGTGCACACAGCCCAGCTTGGAGCGAACGACCTACACCGAACTGAGATACCTACAGCGTGA
GCTATGAGAAAGCGCCACGCTTCCCGAAGGGAGAAAGGCGGACAGGTATCCGGTAAGCGGCAGGGTCGGA
ACAGGAGAGCGCACGAGGGAGCTTCCAGGGGGAAACGCCTGGTATCTTTATAGTCCTGTCGGGTTTCGCC
ACCTCTGACTTGAGCGTCGATTTTTGTGATGCTCGTCAGGGGGGCGGAGCCTATGGAAAAACGCCAGCAA
CGCGGCCTTTTTACGGTTCCTGGCCTTTTGCTGGCCTTTTGCTCACATGTTCTTTCCTGCGTTATCCCCT
GATTCTGTGGATAACCGTATTACCGCCTTTGAGTGAGCTGATACCGCTCGCCGCAGCCGAACGACCGAGC
GCAGCGAGTCAGTGAGCGAGGAAGCGGAAGAGCGCCCAATACGCAAACCGCCTCTCCCCGCGCGTTGGCC
GATTCATTAATGCAGCAAGCTCATGGCTGACTAATTTTTTTTATTTATGCAGAGGCCGAGGCCGCCTCGG
CCTCTGAGCTATTCCAGAAGTAGTGAGGAGGCTTTTTTGGAGGCCTAGGCTTTTGCAAAAAGCTCCCCGT
GGCACGACAGGTTTCCCGACTGGAAAGCGGGCAGTGAGCGCAACGCAATTAATGTGAGTTAGCTCACTCA
TTAGGCACCCCAGGCTTTACACTTTATGCTTCCGGCTCGTATGTTGTGTGGAATTGTGAGCGGATAACAA
TTTCACACAGGAAACAGCTATGACATGATTACGAATTTCACAAATAAAGCATTTTTTTCACTGCATTCTA
GTTGTGGTTTGTCCAAACTCATCAATGTATCTTATCATGTCTGGATCAACTGGATAACTCAAGCTAACCA
AAATCATCCCAAACTTCCCACCCCATACCCTATTACCACTGCCAATTACCTGTGGTTTCATTTACTCTAA
ACCTGTGATTCCTCTGAATTATTTTCATTTTAAAGAAATTGTATTTGTTAAATATGTACTACAAACTTAG
TAGT
